Addgene plasmid #138191: TOP2A sgRNA2
Purpose: 3rd generation lentiviral gRNA plasmid targeting human TOP2A
Depositing lab: Wen Xue. Depositing organization: University of Massachusetts, Worcester. Publication: Depletion of TRRAP induces p53-independent senescence in liver cancer by downregulating mitotic genes. Kwan SY, Sheel A, Song CQ, Zhang XO, Jiang T, Dang H, Cao Y, Ozata DM, Mou H, Yin H, Weng Z, Wang XW, Xue W. Hepatology. 2019 Jun 12. doi: 10.1002/hep.30807. PubMed 31188495.
Backbone
  Vector backbone: LentiCRISPR v2
  Backbone manufacturer: Feng Zhang (Addgene plasmid # 52961)
  Total vector size (bp): 14873
  Vector type: Mammalian Expression, Lentiviral, CRISPR
  Selectable markers: Puromycin
Growth in bacteria
  Bacterial resistance: Ampicillin, 100 μg/mL
  Growth temperature: 37°C
  Growth strain: NEB Stable
  Copy number: High Copy
Gene/Insert
  Gene/Insert name: TOP2A
  gRNA/shRNA sequence: CACCGATGCTGCTATCAGCCTGGT
  Species: H. sapiens (human)
  Entrez Gene: TOP2A (a.k.a. TOP2, TOP2alpha, TOPIIA, TP2A)
  Promoter: U6
  Cloning method: Restriction Enzyme; 5′ cloning site BsmBI (destroyed during cloning); 3′ cloning site BsmB1 (destroyed during cloning)
  Sequencing primers: 5′ hU6-F (5'-GAGGGCCTATTTCCCATGATT-3')
Terms and licenses: Academic/Nonprofit Terms; Industry Terms: Not Available to Industry
How to cite: TOP2A sgRNA2 was a gift from Wen Xue (Addgene plasmid # 138191 ; http://n2t.net/addgene:138191 ; RRID:Addgene_138191)
