[The description below was written by a language model from this plasmid's Addgene catalogue record and pLannotate feature annotations shown in this document.]
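Description:
TOP2A sgRNA2 is a third-generation lentiviral CRISPR plasmid built on the LentiCRISPR v2 backbone, an all-in-one design that delivers both a guide RNA and Cas9 to mammalian cells. It is propagated in E. coli through a high-copy ColE1/pUC-type origin with ampicillin resistance (AmpR). The backbone also carries an f1 origin and an SV40/EM7-driven bleomycin/Zeocin resistance cassette that lies outside the viral genome. The catalogue lists a total size of 14,873 bp, whereas the sequenced record behind the feature table is 13,012 nt. The larger figure may reflect the parental vector with its stuffer fragment still present, but the record does not explain the difference.

The lentiviral transfer region begins with a CMV enhancer/promoter fused to a truncated HIV-1 5' LTR, which allows Tat-independent production of genomic RNA in packaging cells. It is followed by the Ψ packaging signal, the RRE for Rev-dependent nuclear export, and the cPPT/CTS. A human U6 RNA polymerase III promoter then drives a guide targeting human TOP2A, cloned into the BsmBI sites (destroyed in the process) directly upstream of the S. pyogenes gRNA scaffold. Downstream, an EF-1α core promoter expresses S. pyogenes Cas9, followed by the puromycin N-acetyltransferase gene for selecting transduced cells. The table does not annotate the linker between these two coding sequences. A WPRE enhances transcript expression, and the self-inactivating ΔU3 3' LTR, followed by a bGH polyadenylation signal, closes the cassette.

The construct is intended for Cas9-mediated disruption of TOP2A in human cells after lentiviral transduction and puromycin selection. It was deposited in connection with a study of senescence and mitotic gene regulation in liver cancer.
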