Features (pLannotate 1.2.2; 33 found; start..end, strand, type, name):
      1..200     +  promoter       CMV promoter: human cytomegalovirus (CMV) immediate early promoter
    218..398     +  LTR            5' LTR (truncated): truncated 5' long terminal repeat (LTR) from HIV-1
    445..570     +  misc_feature   HIV-1 Ψ: packaging signal of human immunodeficiency virus type 1
    554..917     +  CDS            HIV-1 gag (fragment): gag protein from human immunodeficiency virus 1; gag
   1063..1296    +  misc_feature   RRE: The Rev response element (RRE) of HIV-1 allows for Rev-dependent mRNA export from the nucleus to the cytoplasm.
   1673..1773    +  CDS            Rev (fragment): human immunodeficiency virus 1 (HIV-1) Rev protein; rev; enhances nuclear export of unspliced and incompletely spliced viral mRNAs
   1823..1940    +  misc_feature   cPPT/CTS: central polypurine tract and central termination sequence of HIV-1
   1991..2231    +  promoter       U6 promoter: RNA polymerase III promoter for human U6 snRNA
   2260..2335    +  misc_RNA       gRNA scaffold: guide RNA scaffold for the Streptococcus pyogenes CRISPR/Cas9 system
   2353..2371    +  CDS            small t antigen (fragment): SV40 (simian virus 40) small t antigen
   2397..2608    +  promoter       EF-1α core promoter: core promoter for human elongation factor EF-1α
   2633..6736    +  CDS            Cas9: Cas9 (Csn1) endonuclease from the Streptococcus pyogenes Type II CRISPR/Cas system generates RNA-guided double strand breaks in DNA
   6874..7471    +  CDS            PuroR (fragment): puromycin N-acetyltransferase; pac from Streptomyces; confers resistance to puromycin
   7487..8075    +  misc_feature   WPRE: woodchuck hepatitis virus posttranscriptional regulatory element
   8126..8145    +  misc_feature   cPPT/CTS (fragment): central polypurine tract and central termination sequence of HIV-1
   8147..8380    +  LTR            3' LTR (ΔU3): self-inactivating 3' long terminal repeat (LTR) from HIV-1
   8412..8636    +  polyA_signal   bGH poly(A) signal: bovine growth hormone polyadenylation signal
   8640..8661    +  promoter       SV40 promoter (fragment): SV40 enhancer and early promoter
   8682..9110    +  rep_origin     f1 ori (sequence partly withheld): f1 bacteriophage origin of replication; arrow indicates direction of (+) strand synthesis
   9124..9453    +  promoter       SV40 promoter: SV40 enhancer and early promoter
   9501..9548    +  promoter       EM7 promoter: synthetic bacterial promoter&nbsp
   9567..9941    +  CDS            BleoR: antibiotic-binding protein; Sh ble from Streptoalloteichus hindustanus; confers resistance to bleomycin, phleomycin, and Zeocin™
   9951..10076   +  CDS            ble (fragment): BLE_KLEPN - Experimental evidence at protein level: Swiss-Prot protein existence level 1. Binding protein with a strong affinity to the bleomycin family of antibiotics. Binds to CL990; an antimitotic-antibiotic compound. From Klebsiella pneumoniae.
  10071..10192   +  polyA_signal   SV40 poly(A) signal: SV40 polyadenylation signal
  10263..10285   -  protein_bind   lac operator (fragment): The lac repressor binds to the lac operator to inhibit transcription in E. coli. This inhibition can be relieved by adding lactose or isopropyl-β-D-thiogalactopyranoside (IPTG). lac repressor encoded by lacI
  10289..10319   -  promoter       lac promoter: promoter for the E. coli lac operon
  10334..10355   -  protein_bind   CAP binding site: CAP binding activates transcription in the presence of cAMP. E. coli catabolite activator protein
  10368..10460   -  CDS            lacI (fragment): lac repressor; lacI; The lac repressor binds to the lac operator to inhibit transcription in E. coli. This inhibition can be relieved by adding lactose or isopropyl-β-D-thiogalactopyranoside (IPTG).
  10643..11231   -  rep_origin     ori: high-copy-number ColE1/pMB1/pBR322/pUC origin of replication
  11402..12262   -  CDS            AmpR: β-lactamase; bla; confers resistance to ampicillin, carbenicillin, and related antibiotics
  12263..12367   -  promoter       AmpR promoter: bla
  12426..12478   -  misc_feature   bom (fragment): basis of mobility region from pBR322
  12633..13012   +  enhancer       CMV enhancer: human cytomegalovirus immediate early enhancer
>Addgene plasmid #138191 | TOP2A sgRNA2 | addgene full sequence | sequence record 275150 | Addgene NGS Result
GTGATGCGGTTTTGGCAGTACATCAATGGGCGTGGATAGCGGTTTGACTCACGGGGATTTCCAAGTCTCC
ACCCCATTGACGTCAATGGGAGTTTGTTTTGGCACCAAAATCAACGGGACTTTCCAAAATGTCGTAACAA
CTCCGCCCCATTGACGCAAATGGGCGGTAGGCGTGTACGGTGGGAGGTCTATATAAGCAGCGCGTTTTGC
CTGTACTGGGTCTCTCTGGTTAGACCAGATCTGAGCCTGGGAGCTCTCTGGCTAACTAGGGAACCCACTG
CTTAAGCCTCAATAAAGCTTGCCTTGAGTGCTTCAAGTAGTGTGTGCCCGTCTGTTGTGTGACTCTGGTA
ACTAGAGATCCCTCAGACCCTTTTAGTCAGTGTGGAAAATCTCTAGCAGTGGCGCCCGAACAGGGACTTG
AAAGCGAAAGGGAAACCAGAGGAGCTCTCTCGACGCAGGACTCGGCTTGCTGAAGCGCGCACGGCAAGAG
GCGAGGGGCGGCGACTGGTGAGTACGCCAAAAATTTTGACTAGCGGAGGCTAGAAGGAGAGAGATGGGTG
CGAGAGCGTCAGTATTAAGCGGGGGAGAATTAGATCGCGATGGGAAAAAATTCGGTTAAGGCCAGGGGGA
AAGAAAAAATATAAATTAAAACATATAGTATGGGCAAGCAGGGAGCTAGAACGATTCGCAGTTAATCCTG
GCCTGTTAGAAACATCAGAAGGCTGTAGACAAATACTGGGACAGCTACAACCATCCCTTCAGACAGGATC
AGAAGAACTTAGATCATTATATAATACAGTAGCAACCCTCTATTGTGTGCATCAAAGGATAGAGATAAAA
GACACCAAGGAAGCTTTAGACAAGATAGAGGAAGAGCAAAACAAAAGTAAGACCACCGCACAGCAAGCGG
CCGCTGATCTTCAGACCTGGAGGAGGAGATATGAGGGACAATTGGAGAAGTGAATTATATAAATATAAAG
TAGTAAAAATTGAACCATTAGGAGTAGCACCCACCAAGGCAAAGAGAAGAGTGGTGCAGAGAGAAAAAAG
AGCAGTGGGAATAGGAGCTTTGTTCCTTGGGTTCTTGGGAGCAGCAGGAAGCACTATGGGCGCAGCGTCA
ATGACGCTGACGGTACAGGCCAGACAATTATTGTCTGGTATAGTGCAGCAGCAGAACAATTTGCTGAGGG
CTATTGAGGCGCAACAGCATCTGTTGCAACTCACAGTCTGGGGCATCAAGCAGCTCCAGGCAAGAATCCT
GGCTGTGGAAAGATACCTAAAGGATCAACAGCTCCTGGGGATTTGGGGTTGCTCTGGAAAACTCATTTGC
ACCACTGCTGTGCCTTGGAATGCTAGTTGGAGTAATAAATCTCTGGAACAGATTTGGAATCACACGACCT
GGATGGAGTGGGACAGAGAAATTAACAATTACACAAGCTTAATACACTCCTTAATTGAAGAATCGCAAAA
CCAGCAAGAAAAGAATGAACAAGAATTATTGGAATTAGATAAATGGGCAAGTTTGTGGAATTGGTTTAAC
ATAACAAATTGGCTGTGGTATATAAAATTATTCATAATGATAGTAGGAGGCTTGGTAGGTTTAAGAATAG
TTTTTGCTGTACTTTCTATAGTGAATAGAGTTAGGCAGGGATATTCACCATTATCGTTTCAGACCCACCT
CCCAACCCCGAGGGGACCCGACAGGCCCGAAGGAATAGAAGAAGAAGGTGGAGAGAGAGACAGAGACAGA
TCCATTCGATTAGTGAACGGATCGGCACTGCGTGCGCCAATTCTGCAGACAAATGGCAGTATTCATCCAC
AATTTTAAAAGAAAAGGGGGGATTGGGGGGTACAGTGCAGGGGAAAGAATAGTAGACATAATAGCAACAG
ACATACAAACTAAAGAATTACAAAAACAAATTACAAAAATTCAAAATTTTCGGGTTTATTACAGGGACAG
CAGAGATCCAGTTTGGTTAATTAAGGTACCGAGGGCCTATTTCCCATGATTCCTTCATATTTGCATATAC
GATACAAGGCTGTTAGAGAGATAATTAGAATTAATTTGACTGTAAACACAAAGATATTAGTACAAAATAC
GTGACGTAGAAAGTAATAATTTCTTGGGTAGTTTGCAGTTTTAAAATTATGTTTTAAAATGGACTATCAT
ATGCTTACCGTAACTTGAAAGTATTTCGATTTCTTGGCTTTATATATCTTGTGGAAAGGACGAAACACCG
ATGCTGCTATCAGCCTGGTGTTTTAGAGCTAGAAATAGCAAGTTAAAATAAGGCTAGTCCGTTATCAACT
TGAAAAAGTGGCACCGAGTCGGTGCTTTTTTGAATTCGCTAGCTAGGTCTTGAAAGGAGTGGGAATTGGC
TCCGGTGCCCGTCAGTGGGCAGAGCGCACATCGCCCACAGTCCCCGAGAAGTTGGGGGGAGGGGTCGGCA
ATTGATCCGGTGCCTAGAGAAGGTGGCGCGGGGTAAACTGGGAAAGTGATGTCGTGTACTGGCTCCGCCT
TTTTCCCGAGGGTGGGGGAGAACCGTATATAAGTGCAGTAGTCGCCGTGAACGTTCTTTTTCGCAACGGG
TTTGCCGCCAGAACACAGGACCGGTTCTAGAGCGCTGCCACCATGGACAAGAAGTACAGCATCGGCCTGG
ACATCGGCACCAACTCTGTGGGCTGGGCCGTGATCACCGACGAGTACAAGGTGCCCAGCAAGAAATTCAA
GGTGCTGGGCAACACCGACCGGCACAGCATCAAGAAGAACCTGATCGGAGCCCTGCTGTTCGACAGCGGC
GAAACAGCCGAGGCCACCCGGCTGAAGAGAACCGCCAGAAGAAGATACACCAGACGGAAGAACCGGATCT
GCTATCTGCAAGAGATCTTCAGCAACGAGATGGCCAAGGTGGACGACAGCTTCTTCCACAGACTGGAAGA
GTCCTTCCTGGTGGAAGAGGATAAGAAGCACGAGCGGCACCCCATCTTCGGCAACATCGTGGACGAGGTG
GCCTACCACGAGAAGTACCCCACCATCTACCACCTGAGAAAGAAACTGGTGGACAGCACCGACAAGGCCG
ACCTGCGGCTGATCTATCTGGCCCTGGCCCACATGATCAAGTTCCGGGGCCACTTCCTGATCGAGGGCGA
CCTGAACCCCGACAACAGCGACGTGGACAAGCTGTTCATCCAGCTGGTGCAGACCTACAACCAGCTGTTC
GAGGAAAACCCCATCAACGCCAGCGGCGTGGACGCCAAGGCCATCCTGTCTGCCAGACTGAGCAAGAGCA
GACGGCTGGAAAATCTGATCGCCCAGCTGCCCGGCGAGAAGAAGAATGGCCTGTTCGGAAACCTGATTGC
CCTGAGCCTGGGCCTGACCCCCAACTTCAAGAGCAACTTCGACCTGGCCGAGGATGCCAAACTGCAGCTG
AGCAAGGACACCTACGACGACGACCTGGACAACCTGCTGGCCCAGATCGGCGACCAGTACGCCGACCTGT
TTCTGGCCGCCAAGAACCTGTCCGACGCCATCCTGCTGAGCGACATCCTGAGAGTGAACACCGAGATCAC
CAAGGCCCCCCTGAGCGCCTCTATGATCAAGAGATACGACGAGCACCACCAGGACCTGACCCTGCTGAAA
GCTCTCGTGCGGCAGCAGCTGCCTGAGAAGTACAAAGAGATTTTCTTCGACCAGAGCAAGAACGGCTACG
CCGGCTACATTGACGGCGGAGCCAGCCAGGAAGAGTTCTACAAGTTCATCAAGCCCATCCTGGAAAAGAT
GGACGGCACCGAGGAACTGCTCGTGAAGCTGAACAGAGAGGACCTGCTGCGGAAGCAGCGGACCTTCGAC
AACGGCAGCATCCCCCACCAGATCCACCTGGGAGAGCTGCACGCCATTCTGCGGCGGCAGGAAGATTTTT
ACCCATTCCTGAAGGACAACCGGGAAAAGATCGAGAAGATCCTGACCTTCCGCATCCCCTACTACGTGGG
CCCTCTGGCCAGGGGAAACAGCAGATTCGCCTGGATGACCAGAAAGAGCGAGGAAACCATCACCCCCTGG
AACTTCGAGGAAGTGGTGGACAAGGGCGCTTCCGCCCAGAGCTTCATCGAGCGGATGACCAACTTCGATA
AGAACCTGCCCAACGAGAAGGTGCTGCCCAAGCACAGCCTGCTGTACGAGTACTTCACCGTGTATAACGA
GCTGACCAAAGTGAAATACGTGACCGAGGGAATGAGAAAGCCCGCCTTCCTGAGCGGCGAGCAGAAAAAG
GCCATCGTGGACCTGCTGTTCAAGACCAACCGGAAAGTGACCGTGAAGCAGCTGAAAGAGGACTACTTCA
AGAAAATCGAGTGCTTCGACTCCGTGGAAATCTCCGGCGTGGAAGATCGGTTCAACGCCTCCCTGGGCAC
ATACCACGATCTGCTGAAAATTATCAAGGACAAGGACTTCCTGGACAATGAGGAAAACGAGGACATTCTG
GAAGATATCGTGCTGACCCTGACACTGTTTGAGGACAGAGAGATGATCGAGGAACGGCTGAAAACCTATG
CCCACCTGTTCGACGACAAAGTGATGAAGCAGCTGAAGCGGCGGAGATACACCGGCTGGGGCAGGCTGAG
CCGGAAGCTGATCAACGGCATCCGGGACAAGCAGTCCGGCAAGACAATCCTGGATTTCCTGAAGTCCGAC
GGCTTCGCCAACAGAAACTTCATGCAGCTGATCCACGACGACAGCCTGACCTTTAAAGAGGACATCCAGA
AAGCCCAGGTGTCCGGCCAGGGCGATAGCCTGCACGAGCACATTGCCAATCTGGCCGGCAGCCCCGCCAT
TAAGAAGGGCATCCTGCAGACAGTGAAGGTGGTGGACGAGCTCGTGAAAGTGATGGGCCGGCACAAGCCC
GAGAACATCGTGATCGAAATGGCCAGAGAGAACCAGACCACCCAGAAGGGACAGAAGAACAGCCGCGAGA
GAATGAAGCGGATCGAAGAGGGCATCAAAGAGCTGGGCAGCCAGATCCTGAAAGAACACCCCGTGGAAAA
CACCCAGCTGCAGAACGAGAAGCTGTACCTGTACTACCTGCAGAATGGGCGGGATATGTACGTGGACCAG
GAACTGGACATCAACCGGCTGTCCGACTACGATGTGGACCATATCGTGCCTCAGAGCTTTCTGAAGGACG
ACTCCATCGACAACAAGGTGCTGACCAGAAGCGACAAGAACCGGGGCAAGAGCGACAACGTGCCCTCCGA
AGAGGTCGTGAAGAAGATGAAGAACTACTGGCGGCAGCTGCTGAACGCCAAGCTGATTACCCAGAGAAAG
TTCGACAATCTGACCAAGGCCGAGAGAGGCGGCCTGAGCGAACTGGATAAGGCCGGCTTCATCAAGAGAC
AGCTGGTGGAAACCCGGCAGATCACAAAGCACGTGGCACAGATCCTGGACTCCCGGATGAACACTAAGTA
CGACGAGAATGACAAGCTGATCCGGGAAGTGAAAGTGATCACCCTGAAGTCCAAGCTGGTGTCCGATTTC
CGGAAGGATTTCCAGTTTTACAAAGTGCGCGAGATCAACAACTACCACCACGCCCACGACGCCTACCTGA
ACGCCGTCGTGGGAACCGCCCTGATCAAAAAGTACCCTAAGCTGGAAAGCGAGTTCGTGTACGGCGACTA
CAAGGTGTACGACGTGCGGAAGATGATCGCCAAGAGCGAGCAGGAAATCGGCAAGGCTACCGCCAAGTAC
TTCTTCTACAGCAACATCATGAACTTTTTCAAGACCGAGATTACCCTGGCCAACGGCGAGATCCGGAAGC
GGCCTCTGATCGAGACAAACGGCGAAACCGGGGAGATCGTGTGGGATAAGGGCCGGGATTTTGCCACCGT
GCGGAAAGTGCTGAGCATGCCCCAAGTGAATATCGTGAAAAAGACCGAGGTGCAGACAGGCGGCTTCAGC
AAAGAGTCTATCCTGCCCAAGAGGAACAGCGATAAGCTGATCGCCAGAAAGAAGGACTGGGACCCTAAGA
AGTACGGCGGCTTCGACAGCCCCACCGTGGCCTATTCTGTGCTGGTGGTGGCCAAAGTGGAAAAGGGCAA
GTCCAAGAAACTGAAGAGTGTGAAAGAGCTGCTGGGGATCACCATCATGGAAAGAAGCAGCTTCGAGAAG
AATCCCATCGACTTTCTGGAAGCCAAGGGCTACAAAGAAGTGAAAAAGGACCTGATCATCAAGCTGCCTA
AGTACTCCCTGTTCGAGCTGGAAAACGGCCGGAAGAGAATGCTGGCCTCTGCCGGCGAACTGCAGAAGGG
AAACGAACTGGCCCTGCCCTCCAAATATGTGAACTTCCTGTACCTGGCCAGCCACTATGAGAAGCTGAAG
GGCTCCCCCGAGGATAATGAGCAGAAACAGCTGTTTGTGGAACAGCACAAGCACTACCTGGACGAGATCA
TCGAGCAGATCAGCGAGTTCTCCAAGAGAGTGATCCTGGCCGACGCTAATCTGGACAAAGTGCTGTCCGC
CTACAACAAGCACCGGGATAAGCCCATCAGAGAGCAGGCCGAGAATATCATCCACCTGTTTACCCTGACC
AATCTGGGAGCCCCTGCCGCCTTCAAGTACTTTGACACCACCATCGACCGGAAGAGGTACACCAGCACCA
AAGAGGTGCTGGACGCCACCCTGATCCACCAGAGCATCACCGGCCTGTACGAGACACGGATCGACCTGTC
TCAGCTGGGAGGCGACAAGCGACCTGCCGCCACAAAGAAGGCTGGACAGGCTAAGAAGAAGAAAGATTAC
AAAGACGATGACGATAAGGGATCCGGCGCAACAAACTTCTCTCTGCTGAAACAAGCCGGAGATGTCGAAG
AGAATCCTGGACCGACCGAGTACAAGCCCACGGTGCGCCTCGCCACCCGCGACGACGTCCCCAGGGCCGT
ACGCACCCTCGCCGCCGCGTTCGCCGACTACCCCGCCACGCGCCACACCGTCGATCCGGACCGCCACATC
GAGCGGGTCACCGAGCTGCAAGAACTCTTCCTCACGCGCGTCGGGCTCGACATCGGCAAGGTGTGGGTCG
CGGACGACGGCGCCGCGGTGGCGGTCTGGACCACGCCGGAGAGCGTCGAAGCGGGGGCGGTGTTCGCCGA
GATCGGCCCGCGCATGGCCGAGTTGAGCGGTTCCCGGCTGGCCGCGCAGCAACAGATGGAAGGCCTCCTG
GCGCCGCACCGGCCCAAGGAGCCCGCGTGGTTCCTGGCCACCGTCGGAGTCTCGCCCGACCACCAGGGCA
AGGGTCTGGGCAGCGCCGTCGTGCTCCCCGGAGTGGAGGCGGCCGAGCGCGCCGGGGTGCCCGCCTTCCT
GGAGACCTCCGCGCCCCGCAACCTCCCCTTCTACGAGCGGCTCGGCTTCACCGTCACCGCCGACGTCGAG
GTGCCCGAAGGACCGCGCACCTGGTGCATGACCCGCAAGCCCGGTGCCTGAACGCGTTAAGTCGACAATC
AACCTCTGGATTACAAAATTTGTGAAAGATTGACTGGTATTCTTAACTATGTTGCTCCTTTTACGCTATG
TGGATACGCTGCTTTAATGCCTTTGTATCATGCTATTGCTTCCCGTATGGCTTTCATTTTCTCCTCCTTG
TATAAATCCTGGTTGCTGTCTCTTTATGAGGAGTTGTGGCCCGTTGTCAGGCAACGTGGCGTGGTGTGCA
CTGTGTTTGCTGACGCAACCCCCACTGGTTGGGGCATTGCCACCACCTGTCAGCTCCTTTCCGGGACTTT
CGCTTTCCCCCTCCCTATTGCCACGGCGGAACTCATCGCCGCCTGCCTTGCCCGCTGCTGGACAGGGGCT
CGGCTGTTGGGCACTGACAATTCCGTGGTGTTGTCGGGGAAATCATCGTCCTTTCCTTGGCTGCTCGCCT
GTGTTGCCACCTGGATTCTGCGCGGGACGTCCTTCTGCTACGTCCCTTCGGCCCTCAATCCAGCGGACCT
TCCTTCCCGCGGCCTGCTGCCGGCTCTGCGGCCTCTTCCGCGTCTTCGCCTTCGCCCTCAGACGAGTCGG
ATCTCCCTTTGGGCCGCCTCCCCGCGTCGACTTTAAGACCAATGACTTACAAGGCAGCTGTAGATCTTAG
CCACTTTTTAAAAGAAAAGGGGGGACTGGAAGGGCTAATTCACTCCCAACGAAGACAAGATCTGCTTTTT
GCTTGTACTGGGTCTCTCTGGTTAGACCAGATCTGAGCCTGGGAGCTCTCTGGCTAACTAGGGAACCCAC
TGCTTAAGCCTCAATAAAGCTTGCCTTGAGTGCTTCAAGTAGTGTGTGCCCGTCTGTTGTGTGACTCTGG
TAACTAGAGATCCCTCAGACCCTTTTAGTCAGTGTGGAAAATCTCTAGCAGGGCCCGTTTAAACCCGCTG
ATCAGCCTCGACTGTGCCTTCTAGTTGCCAGCCATCTGTTGTTTGCCCCTCCCCCGTGCCTTCCTTGACC
CTGGAAGGTGCCACTCCCACTGTCCTTTCCTAATAAAATGAGGAAATTGCATCGCATTGTCTGAGTAGGT
GTCATTCTATTCTGGGGGGTGGGGTGGGGCAGGACAGCAAGGGGGAGGATTGGGAAGACAATAGCAGGCA
TGCTGGGGATGCGGTGGGCTCTATGGCTTCTGAGGCGGAAAGAACCAGCTGGGGCTCTAGGGGGTATCCC
C
[124 nt withheld, positions 8682-8805]
C
[91 nt withheld, positions 8807-8897]
A
[49 nt withheld, positions 8899-8947]
CCTTTGACGTTGGAGTCCACGTTCTTT
[37 nt withheld, positions 8975-9011]
ACCCTATCTCGGTCTATTCTTTTGATTTATAAGGGATTTTGCCGATTTCGGCCTATTGGTTAAAAAATGA
GCTGATTTAACAAAAATTTAACGCGAATTAATTCTGTGGAATGTGTGTCAGTTAGGGTGTGGAAAGTCCC
CAGGCTCCCCAGCAGGCAGAAGTATGCAAAGCATGCATCTCAATTAGTCAGCAACCAGGTGTGGAAAGTC
CCCAGGCTCCCCAGCAGGCAGAAGTATGCAAAGCATGCATCTCAATTAGTCAGCAACCATAGTCCCGCCC
CTAACTCCGCCCATCCCGCCCCTAACTCCGCCCAGTTCCGCCCATTCTCCGCCCCATGGCTGACTAATTT
TTTTTATTTATGCAGAGGCCGAGGCCGCCTCTGCCTCTGAGCTATTCCAGAAGTAGTGAGGAGGCTTTTT
TGGAGGCCTAGGCTTTTGCAAAAAGCTCCCGGGAGCTTGTATATCCATTTTCGGATCTGATCAGCACGTG
TTGACAATTAATCATCGGCATAGTATATCGGCATAGTATAATACGACAAGGTGAGGAACTAAACCATGGC
CAAGTTGACCAGTGCCGTTCCGGTGCTCACCGCGCGCGACGTCGCCGGAGCGGTCGAGTTCTGGACCGAC
CGGCTCGGGTTCTCCCGGGACTTCGTGGAGGACGACTTCGCCGGTGTGGTCCGGGACGACGTGACCCTGT
TCATCAGCGCGGTCCAGGACCAGGTGGTGCCGGACAACACCCTGGCCTGGGTGTGGGTGCGCGGCCTGGA
CGAGCTGTACGCCGAGTGGTCGGAGGTCGTGTCCACGAACTTCCGGGACGCCTCCGGGCCGGCCATGACC
GAGATCGGCGAGCAGCCGTGGGGGCGGGAGTTCGCCCTGCGCGACCCGGCCGGCAACTGCGTGCACTTCG
TGGCCGAGGAGCAGGACTGACACGTGCTACGAGATTTCGATTCCACCGCCGCCTTCTATGAAAGGTTGGG
CTTCGGAATCGTTTTCCGGGACGCCGGCTGGATGATCCTCCAGCGCGGGGATCTCATGCTGGAGTTCTTC
GCCCACCCCAACTTGTTTATTGCAGCTTATAATGGTTACAAATAAAGCAATAGCATCACAAATTTCACAA
ATAAAGCATTTTTTTCACTGCATTCTAGTTGTGGTTTGTCCAAACTCATCAATGTATCTTATCATGTCTG
TATACCGTCGACCTCTAGCTAGAGCTTGGCGTAATCATGGTCATAGCTGTTTCCTGTGTGAAATTGTTAT
CCGCTCACAATTCCACACAACATACGAGCCGGAAGCATAAAGTGTAAAGCCTGGGGTGCCTAATGAGTGA
GCTAACTCACATTAATTGCGTTGCGCTCACTGCCCGCTTTCCAGTCGGGAAACCTGTCGTGCCAGCTGCA
TTAATGAATCGGCCAACGCGCGGGGAGAGGCGGTTTGCGTATTGGGCGCTCTTCCGCTTCCTCGCTCACT
GACTCGCTGCGCTCGGTCGTTCGGCTGCGGCGAGCGGTATCAGCTCACTCAAAGGCGGTAATACGGTTAT
CCACAGAATCAGGGGATAACGCAGGAAAGAACATGTGAGCAAAAGGCCAGCAAAAGGCCAGGAACCGTAA
AAAGGCCGCGTTGCTGGCGTTTTTCCATAGGCTCCGCCCCCCTGACGAGCATCACAAAAATCGACGCTCA
AGTCAGAGGTGGCGAAACCCGACAGGACTATAAAGATACCAGGCGTTTCCCCCTGGAAGCTCCCTCGTGC
GCTCTCCTGTTCCGACCCTGCCGCTTACCGGATACCTGTCCGCCTTTCTCCCTTCGGGAAGCGTGGCGCT
TTCTCATAGCTCACGCTGTAGGTATCTCAGTTCGGTGTAGGTCGTTCGCTCCAAGCTGGGCTGTGTGCAC
GAACCCCCCGTTCAGCCCGACCGCTGCGCCTTATCCGGTAACTATCGTCTTGAGTCCAACCCGGTAAGAC
ACGACTTATCGCCACTGGCAGCAGCCACTGGTAACAGGATTAGCAGAGCGAGGTATGTAGGCGGTGCTAC
AGAGTTCTTGAAGTGGTGGCCTAACTACGGCTACACTAGAAGAACAGTATTTGGTATCTGCGCTCTGCTG
AAGCCAGTTACCTTCGGAAAAAGAGTTGGTAGCTCTTGATCCGGCAAACAAACCACCGCTGGTAGCGGTG
GTTTTTTTGTTTGCAAGCAGCAGATTACGCGCAGAAAAAAAGGATCTCAAGAAGATCCTTTGATCTTTTC
TACGGGGTCTGACGCTCAGTGGAACGAAAACTCACGTTAAGGGATTTTGGTCATGAGATTATCAAAAAGG
ATCTTCACCTAGATCCTTTTAAATTAAAAATGAAGTTTTAAATCAATCTAAAGTATATATGAGTAAACTT
GGTCTGACAGTTACCAATGCTTAATCAGTGAGGCACCTATCTCAGCGATCTGTCTATTTCGTTCATCCAT
AGTTGCCTGACTCCCCGTCGTGTAGATAACTACGATACGGGAGGGCTTACCATCTGGCCCCAGTGCTGCA
ATGATACCGCGAGACCCACGCTCACCGGCTCCAGATTTATCAGCAATAAACCAGCCAGCCGGAAGGGCCG
AGCGCAGAAGTGGTCCTGCAACTTTATCCGCCTCCATCCAGTCTATTAATTGTTGCCGGGAAGCTAGAGT
AAGTAGTTCGCCAGTTAATAGTTTGCGCAACGTTGTTGCCATTGCTACAGGCATCGTGGTGTCACGCTCG
TCGTTTGGTATGGCTTCATTCAGCTCCGGTTCCCAACGATCAAGGCGAGTTACATGATCCCCCATGTTGT
GCAAAAAAGCGGTTAGCTCCTTCGGTCCTCCGATCGTTGTCAGAAGTAAGTTGGCCGCAGTGTTATCACT
CATGGTTATGGCAGCACTGCATAATTCTCTTACTGTCATGCCATCCGTAAGATGCTTTTCTGTGACTGGT
GAGTACTCAACCAAGTCATTCTGAGAATAGTGTATGCGGCGACCGAGTTGCTCTTGCCCGGCGTCAATAC
GGGATAATACCGCGCCACATAGCAGAACTTTAAAAGTGCTCATCATTGGAAAACGTTCTTCGGGGCGAAA
ACTCTCAAGGATCTTACCGCTGTTGAGATCCAGTTCGATGTAACCCACTCGTGCACCCAACTGATCTTCA
GCATCTTTTACTTTCACCAGCGTTTCTGGGTGAGCAAAAACAGGAAGGCAAAATGCCGCAAAAAAGGGAA
TAAGGGCGACACGGAAATGTTGAATACTCATACTCTTCCTTTTTCAATATTATTGAAGCATTTATCAGGG
TTATTGTCTCATGAGCGGATACATATTTGAATGTATTTAGAAAAATAAACAAATAGGGGTTCCGCGCACA
TTTCCCCGAAAAGTGCCACCTGACGTCGACGGATCGGGAGATCTCCCGATCCCCTATGGTGCACTCTCAG
TACAATCTGCTCTGATGCCGCATAGTTAAGCCAGTATCTGCTCCCTGCTTGTGTGTTGGAGGTCGCTGAG
TAGTGCGCGAGCAAAATTTAAGCTACAACAAGGCAAGGCTTGACCGACAATTGCATGAAGAATCTGCTTA
GGGTTAGGCGTTTTGCGCTGCTTCGCGATGTACGGGCCAGATATACGCGTTGACATTGATTATTGACTAG
TTATTAATAGTAATCAATTACGGGGTCATTAGTTCATAGCCCATATATGGAGTTCCGCGTTACATAACTT
ACGGTAAATGGCCCGCCTGGCTGACCGCCCAACGACCCCCGCCCATTGACGTCAATAATGACGTATGTTC
CCATAGTAACGCCAATAGGGACTTTCCATTGACGTCAATGGGTGGAGTATTTACGGTAAACTGCCCACTT
GGCAGTACATCAAGTGTATCATATGCCAAGTACGCCCCCTATTGACGTCAATGACGGTAAATGGCCCGCC
TGGCATTATGCCCAGTACATGACCTTATGGGACTTTCCTACTTGGCAGTACATCTACGTATTAGTCATCG
CTATTACCATG
